>Addgene plasmid #172618 | pMSCV-FLAG-2xSTREP-CCND3(T283A)-Puro | addgene full sequence | sequence record 340206 | Addgene NGS Result
TGAAAGACCCCACCTGTAGGTTTGGCAAGCTAGCTTAAGTAACGCCATTTTGCAAGGCATGGAAAATACA
TAACTGAGAATAGAGAAGTTCAGATCAAGGTTAGGAACAGAGAGACAGCAGAATATGGGCCAAACAGGAT
ATCTGTGGTAAGCAGTTCCTGCCCCGGCTCAGGGCCAAGAACAGATGGTCCCCAGATGCGGTCCCGCCCT
CAGCAGTTTCTAGAGAACCATCAGATGTTTCCAGGGTGCCCCAAGGACCTGAAATGACCCTGTGCCTTAT
TTGAACTAACCAATCAGTTCGCTTCTCGCTTCTGTTCGCGCGCTTCTGCTCCCCGAGCTCAATAAAAGAG
CCCACAACCCCTCACTCGGCGCGCCAGTCCTCCGATAGACTGCGTCGCCCGGGTACCCGTATTCCCAATA
AAGCCTCTTGCTGTTTGCATCCGAATCGTGGACTCGCTGATCCTTGGGAGGGTCTCCTCAGATTGATTGA
CTGCCCACCTCGGGGGTCTTTCATTTGGAGGTTCCACCGAGATTTGGAGACCCCTGCCCAGGGACCACCG
ACCCCCCCGCCGGGAGGTAAGCTGGCCAGCGGTCGTTTCGTGTCTGTCTCTGTCTTTGTGCGTGTTTGTG
CCGGCATCTAATGTTTGCGCCTGCGTCTGTACTAGTTAGCTAACTAGCTCTGTATCTGGCGGACCCGTGG
TGGAACTGACGAGTTCTGAACACCCGGCCGCAACCCTGGGAGACGTCCCAGGGACTTTGGGGGCCGTTTT
TGTGGCCCGACCTGAGGAAGGGAGTCGATGTGGAATCCGACCCCGTCAGGATATGTGGTTCTGGTAGGAG
ACGAGAACCTAAAACAGTTCCCGCCTCCGTCTGAATTTTTGCTTTCGGTTTGGAACCGAAGCCGCGCGTC
TTGTCTGCTGCAGCGCTGCAGCATCGTTCTGTGTTGTCTCTGTCTGACTGTGTTTCTGTATTTGTCTGAA
AATTAGGGCCAGACTGTTACCACTCCCTTAAGTTTGACCTTAGGTCACTGGAAAGATGTCGAGCGGATCG
CTCACAACCAGTCGGTAGATGTCAAGAAGAGACGTTGGGTTACCTTCTGCTCTGCAGAATGGCCAACCTT
TAACGTCGGATGGCCGCGAGACGGCACCTTTAACCGAGACCTCATCACCCAGGTTAAGATCAAGGTCTTT
TCACCTGGCCCGCATGGACACCCAGACCAGGTCCCCTACATCGTGACCTGGGAAGCCTTGGCTTTTGACC
CCCCTCCCTGGGTCAAGCCCTTTGTACACCCTAAGCCTCCGCCTCCTCTTCCTCCATCCGCCCCGTCTCT
CCCCCTTGAACCTCCTCGTTCGACCCCGCCTCGATCCTCCCTTTATCCAGCCCTCACTCCTTCTCTAGGC
GCCGGAATTAGATCCGCCACCATGGATTATAAAGATGATGATGATAAAGGGTCGGCCGCCAGCTGGAGCC
ACCCTCAGTTCGAGAAGGGAGGAGGAAGCGGCGGAGGCAGCGGAGGAGGAAGCTGGAGCCACCCGCAGTT
CGAGAAAGGAAGATCCAGCAGCGAGCTGCTGTGTTGCGAAGGCACCCGGCACGCGCCCCGGGCCGGGCCG
GACCCGCGGCTGCTGGGGGACCAGCGTGTCCTGCAGAGCCTGCTCCGCCTGGAGGAGCGCTACGTACCCC
GCGCCTCCTACTTCCAGTGCGTGCAGCGGGAGATCAAGCCGCACATGCGGAAGATGCTGGCTTACTGGAT
GCTGGAGGTATGTGAGGAGCAGCGCTGTGAGGAGGAAGTCTTCCCCCTGGCCATGAACTACCTGGATCGC
TACCTGTCTTGCGTCCCCACCCGAAAGGCGCAGTTGCAGCTCCTGGGTGCGGTCTGCATGCTGCTGGCCT
CCAAGCTGCGCGAGACCACGCCCCTGACCATCGAAAAACTGTGCATCTACACCGACCACGCTGTCTCTCC
CCGCCAGTTGCGGGACTGGGAGGTGCTGGTCCTAGGGAAGCTCAAGTGGGACCTGGCTGCTGTGATTGCA
CATGATTTCCTGGCCTTCATTCTGCACCGGCTCTCTCTGCCCCGTGACCGACAGGCCTTGGTCAAAAAGC
ATGCCCAGACCTTTTTGGCCCTCTGTGCTACAGATTATACCTTTGCCATGTACCCGCCATCCATGATCGC
CACGGGCAGCATTGGGGCTGCAGTGCAAGGCCTGGGTGCCTGCTCCATGTCCGGGGATGAGCTCACAGAG
CTGCTGGCAGGGATCACTGGCACTGAAGTGGACTGCCTGCGGGCCTGTCAGGAGCAGATCGAAGCTGCAC
TCAGGGAGAGCCTCAGGGAAGCCGCTCAGACCAGCTCCAGCCCAGCGCCCAAAGCCCCCCGGGGCTCCAG
CAGCCAAGGGCCCAGCCAGACCAGCGCTCCTACAGATGTCACAGCCATACACCTGTAGCTCGAGGAATTC
TACCGGGTAGGGGAGGCGCTTTTCCCAAGGCAGTCTGGAGCATGCGCTTTAGCAGCCCCGCTGGGCACTT
GGCGCTACACAAGTGGCCTCTGGCCTCGCACACATTCCACATCCACCGGTAGGCGCCAACCGGCTCCGTT
CTTTGGTGGCCCCTTCGCGCCACCTTCTACTCCTCCCCTAGTCAGGAAGTTCCCCCCCGCCCCGCAGCTC
GCGTCGTGCAGGACGTGACAAATGGAAGTAGCACGTCTCACTAGTCTCGTGCAGATGGACAGCACCGCTG
AGCAATGGAAGCGGGTAGGCCTTTGGGGCAGCGGCCAATAGCAGCTTTGCTCCTTCGCTTTCTGGGCTCA
GAGGCTGGGAAGGGGTGGGTCCGGGGGCGGGCTCAGGGGCGGGCTCAGGGGCGGGGCGGGCGCCCGAAGG
TCCTCCGGAGGCCCGGCATTCTGCACGCTTCAAAAGCGCACGTCTGCCGCGCTGTTCTCCTCTTCCTCAT
CTCCGGGCCTTTCGACCTGCAGCCCAAGCTTACCATGACCGAGTACAAGCCCACGGTGCGCCTCGCCACC
CGCGACGACGTCCCCAGGGCCGTACGCACCCTCGCCGCCGCGTTCGCCGACTACCCCGCCACGCGCCACA
CCGTCGATCCGGACCGCCACATCGAGCGGGTCACCGAGCTGCAAGAACTCTTCCTCACGCGCGTCGGGCT
CGACATCGGCAAGGTGTGGGTCGCGGACGACGGCGCCGCGGTGGCGGTCTGGACCACGCCGGAGAGCGTC
GAAGCGGGGGCGGTGTTCGCCGAGATCGGCCCGCGCATGGCCGAGTTGAGCGGTTCCCGGCTGGCCGCGC
AGCAACAGATGGAAGGCCTCCTGGCGCCGCACCGGCCCAAGGAGCCCGCGTGGTTCCTGGCCACCGTCGG
CGTCTCGCCCGACCACCAGGGCAAGGGTCTGGGCAGCGCCGTCGTGCTCCCCGGAGTGGAGGCGGCCGAG
CGCGCCGGGGTGCCCGCCTTCCTGGAGACCTCCGCGCCCCGCAACCTCCCCTTCTACGAGCGGCTCGGCT
TCACCGTCACCGCCGACGTCGAGGTGCCCGAAGGACCGCGCACCTGGTGCATGACCCGCAAGCCCGGTGC
CTGACGCCCGCCCCACGACCCGCAGCGCCCGACCGAAAGGAGCGCACGACCCCATGCATCGATAAAATAA
AAGATTTTATTTAGTCTCCAGAAAAAGGGGGGAATGAAAGACCCCACCTGTAGGTTTGGCAAGCTAGCTT
AAGTAACGCCATTTTGCAAGGCATGGAAAATACATAACTGAGAATAGAGAAGTTCAGATCAAGGTTAGGA
ACAGAGAGACAGCAGAATATGGGCCAAACAGGATATCTGTGGTAAGCAGTTCCTGCCCCGGCTCAGGGCC
AAGAACAGATGGTCCCCAGATGCGGTCCCGCCCTCAGCAGTTTCTAGAGAACCATCAGATGTTTCCAGGG
TGCCCCAAGGACCTGAAATGACCCTGTGCCTTATTTGAACTAACCAATCAGTTCGCTTCTCGCTTCTGTT
CGCGCGCTTCTGCTCCCCGAGCTCAATAAAAGAGCCCACAACCCCTCACTCGGCGCGCCAGTCCTCCGAT
AGACTGCGTCGCCCGGGTACCCGTGTATCCAATAAACCCTCTTGCAGTTGCATCCGACTTGTGGTCTCGC
TGTTCCTTGGGAGGGTCTCCTCTGAGTGATTGACTACCCGTCAGCGGGGGTCTTTCATGGGTAACAGTTT
CTTGAAGTTGGAGAACAACATTCTGAGGGTAGGAGTCGAATATTAAGTAATCCTGACTCAATTAGCCACT
GTTTTGAATCCACATACTCCAATACTCCTGAAATAGTTCATTATGGACAGCGCAGAAAGAGCTGGGGAGA
ATTGTGAAATTGTTATCCGCTCACAATTCCACACAACATACGAGCCGGAAGCATAAAGTGTAAAGCCTGG
GGTGCCTAATGAGTGAGCTAACTCACATTAATTGCGTTGCGCTCACTGCCCGCTTTCCAGTCGGGAAACC
TGTCGTGCCAGCTGCATTAATGAATCGGCCAACGCGCGGGGAGAGGCGGTTTGCGTATTGGGCGCTCTTC
CGCTTCCTCGCTCACTGACTCGCTGCGCTCGGTCGTTCGGCTGCGGCGAGCGGTATCAGCTCACTCAAAG
GCGGTAATACGGTTATCCACAGAATCAGGGGATAACGCAGGAAAGAACATGTGAGCAAAAGGCCAGCAAA
AGGCCAGGAACCGTAAAAAGGCCGCGTTGCTGGCGTTTTTCCATAGGCTCCGCCCCCCTGACGAGCATCA
CAAAAATCGACGCTCAAGTCAGAGGTGGCGAAACCCGACAGGACTATAAAGATACCAGGCGTTTCCCCCT
GGAAGCTCCCTCGTGCGCTCTCCTGTTCCGACCCTGCCGCTTACCGGATACCTGTCCGCCTTTCTCCCTT
CGGGAAGCGTGGCGCTTTCTCATAGCTCACGCTGTAGGTATCTCAGTTCGGTGTAGGTCGTTCGCTCCAA
GCTGGGCTGTGTGCACGAACCCCCCGTTCAGCCCGACCGCTGCGCCTTATCCGGTAACTATCGTCTTGAG
TCCAACCCGGTAAGACACGACTTATCGCCACTGGCAGCAGCCACTGGTAACAGGATTAGCAGAGCGAGGT
ATGTAGGCGGTGCTACAGAGTTCTTGAAGTGGTGGCCTAACTACGGCTACACTAGAAGAACAGTATTTGG
TATCTGCGCTCTGCTGAAGCCAGTTACCTTCGGAAAAAGAGTTGGTAGCTCTTGATCCGGCAAACAAACC
ACCGCTGGTAGCGGTGGTTTTTTTGTTTGCAAGCAGCAGATTACGCGCAGAAAAAAAGGATCTCAAGAAG
ATCCTTTGATCTTTTCTACGGGGTCTGACGCTCAGTGGAACGAAAACTCACGTTAAGGGATTTTGGTCAT
GAGATTATCAAAAAGGATCTTCACCTAGATCCTTTTAAATTAAAAATGAAGTTTTAAATCAATCTAAAGT
ATATATGAGTAAACTTGGTCTGACAGTTACCAATGCTTAATCAGTGAGGCACCTATCTCAGCGATCTGTC
TATTTCGTTCATCCATAGTTGCCTGACTCCCCGTCGTGTAGATAACTACGATACGGGAGGGCTTACCATC
TGGCCCCAGTGCTGCAATGATACCGCGAGACCCACGCTCACCGGCTCCAGATTTATCAGCAATAAACCAG
CCAGCCGGAAGGGCCGAGCGCAGAAGTGGTCCTGCAACTTTATCCGCCTCCATCCAGTCTATTAATTGTT
GCCGGGAAGCTAGAGTAAGTAGTTCGCCAGTTAATAGTTTGCGCAACGTTGTTGCCATTGCTACAGGCAT
CGTGGTGTCACGCTCGTCGTTTGGTATGGCTTCATTCAGCTCCGGTTCCCAACGATCAAGGCGAGTTACA
TGATCCCCCATGTTGTGCAAAAAAGCGGTTAGCTCCTTCGGTCCTCCGATCGTTGTCAGAAGTAAGTTGG
CCGCAGTGTTATCACTCATGGTTATGGCAGCACTGCATAATTCTCTTACTGTCATGCCATCCGTAAGATG
CTTTTCTGTGACTGGTGAGTACTCAACCAAGTCATTCTGAGAATAGTGTATGCGGCGACCGAGTTGCTCT
TGCCCGGCGTCAATACGGGATAATACCGCGCCACATAGCAGAACTTTAAAAGTGCTCATCATTGGAAAAC
GTTCTTCGGGGCGAAAACTCTCAAGGATCTTACCGCTGTTGAGATCCAGTTCGATGTAACCCACTCGTGC
ACCCAACTGATCTTCAGCATCTTTTACTTTCACCAGCGTTTCTGGGTGAGCAAAAACAGGAAGGCAAAAT
GCCGCAAAAAAGGGAATAAGGGCGACACGGAAATGTTGAATACTCATACTCTTCCTTTTTCAATATTATT
GAAGCATTTATCAGGGTTATTGTCTCATGAGCGGATACATATTTGAATGTATTTAGAAAAATAAACAAAT
AGGGGTTCCGCGCACATTTCCCCGAAAAGTGCCACCTGACGTCTAAGAAACCATTATTATCATGACATTA
ACCTATAAAAATAGGCGTATCACGAGGCCCTTTCGTCTCGCGCGTTTCGGTGATGACGGTGAAAACCTCT
GACACATGCAGCTCCCGGAGACGGTCACAGCTTGTCTGTAAGCGGATGCCGGGAGCAGACAAGCCCGTCA
GGGCGCGTCAGCGGGTGTTGGCGGGTGTCGGGGCTGGCTTAACTATGCGGCATCAGAGCAGATTGTACTG
AGAGTGCACCATATGCGGTGTGAAATACCGCACAGATGCGTAAGGAGAAAATACCGCATCAGGCGCCATT
CGCCATTCAGGCTGCGCAACTGTTGGGAAGGGCGATCGGTGCGGGCCTCTTCGCTATTACGCCAGCTGGC
GAAAGGGGGATGTGCTGCAAGGCGATTAAGTTGGGTAACGCCAGGGTTTTCCCAGTCACGACGTTGTAAA
ACGACGGCGCAAGGAATGGTGCATGCAAGGAGATGGCGCCCAACAGTCCCCCGGCCACGGGGCCTGCCAC
CATACCCACGCCGAAACAAGCGCTCATGAGCCCGAAGTGGCGAGCCCGATCTTCCCCATCGGTGATGTCG
GCGATATAGGCGCCAGCAACCGCACCTGTGGCGCCGGTGATGCCGGCCACGATGCGTCCGGCGTAGAGGC
GATTAGTCCAATTTGTTAAAGACAGGATATCAGTGGTCCAGGCTCTAGTTTTGACTCAACAATATCACCA
GCTGAAGCCTATAGAGTACGAGCCATAGATAAAATAAAAGATTTTATTTAGTCTCCAGAAAAAGGGGGGA
A
Features (pLannotate 1.2.2; 20 found; start..end, strand, type, name):
    579..920     +  misc_feature   MESV Ψ: packaging signal of murine embryonic stem cell virus
    987..1403    +  CDS            gag (truncated): truncated Moloney murine leukemia virus (MMLV) gag gene lacking the start codon
   1524..1543    +  CDS            Strep-Tag II (fragment): peptide that binds Strep-Tactin®, an engineered form of streptavidin
   1563..2435    +  CDS            CCND3: CCND3_HUMAN - Experimental evidence at protein level: Swiss-Prot protein existence level 1. Regulatory component of the cyclin D3-CDK4 (DC) complex that phosphorylates and inhibits members of the retinoblastoma (RB) protein family including RB1 and regulates the cell-cycle during G(1)/S transition. Phosphorylation of RB1 allows dissociation of the transcription factor E2F from the RB/E2F complex and the subsequent transcription of E2F target genes which are responsible for the progression through the G(1) phase. Hypophosphorylates RB1 in early G(1) phase. Cyclin D-CDK4 complexes are major inte
   2455..2954    +  promoter       PGK promoter: mouse phosphoglycerate kinase 1 promoter
   2975..3574    +  CDS            PuroR: puromycin N-acetyltransferase; pac from Streptomyces alboniger; confers resistance to puromycin
   3674..4188    +  LTR            3' LTR: 3' long terminal repeat from murine embryonic stem cell virus
   4350..4366    -  protein_bind   lac operator: The lac repressor binds to the lac operator to inhibit transcription in E. coli. This inhibition can be relieved by adding lactose or isopropyl-β-D-thiogalactopyranoside (IPTG). lac repressor encoded by lacI
   4374..4404    -  promoter       lac promoter: promoter for the E. coli lac operon
   4419..4440    -  protein_bind   CAP binding site: CAP binding activates transcription in the presence of cAMP. E. coli catabolite activator protein
   4453..4545    -  CDS            lacI (fragment): lac repressor; lacI; The lac repressor binds to the lac operator to inhibit transcription in E. coli. This inhibition can be relieved by adding lactose or isopropyl-β-D-thiogalactopyranoside (IPTG).
   4728..5316    -  rep_origin     ori: high-copy-number ColE1/pMB1/pBR322/pUC origin of replication
   5487..6347    -  CDS            AmpR: β-lactamase; bla; confers resistance to ampicillin, carbenicillin, and related antibiotics
   6348..6452    -  promoter       AmpR promoter: bla
   6547..6582    +  CDS            rop (fragment): Rop protein, which maintains plasmids at low copy number; rop
   6684..6783    +  misc_feature   bom (fragment): basis of mobility region from pBR322
   6789..6938    -  CDS            lacZα (fragment): LacZα fragment of β-galactosidase; lacZ fragment
   6938..7139    -  CDS            TcR (fragment): tetracycline efflux protein; tet; confers resistance to tetracycline
   7140..7238    +  CDS            env (fragment): murine leukemia virus gPr80 envelope polyprotein precursor; env; proteolytically cleaved into gp70SU and p15TM subunits
   7280..515     +  LTR            5' LTR (across the origin): 5' long terminal repeat from murine embryonic stem cell virus
