[The description below was written by a language model from this plasmid's Addgene catalogue record and pLannotate feature annotations shown in this document.]
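Description:
pMSCV-FLAG-2xSTREP-CCND3(T283A)-Puro is a 7.3 kb gammaretroviral expression vector built on the pMSCV-Puro backbone for stable, constitutive expression of a tagged human cyclin D3 mutant in mammalian cells. In bacteria it is maintained through a high-copy ColE1/pUC-type origin and selected with ampicillin via the β-lactamase gene. The small annotated fragments of lacI, lacZα, rop, bom, TcR and env outside the proviral region are non-functional remnants of the backbone's cloning history.

The proviral cassette is flanked by murine embryonic stem cell virus 5′ and 3′ LTRs. The 5′ LTR is followed by the MESV Ψ packaging signal and a truncated, start-codon-less MMLV gag segment, which together promote efficient encapsidation of the genomic RNA when the plasmid is introduced into a packaging cell line that supplies gag, pol and env in trans. The 5′ LTR also serves as the promoter for the insert, an open reading frame encoding CCND3 with an N-terminal FLAG-2xSTREP tag. The feature table detects only a Strep-Tag II fragment just upstream of the cyclin D3 coding sequence, but this is consistent with the catalogued tag. The insert carries a Thr283Ala substitution. Downstream, an internal mouse PGK promoter drives the puromycin N-acetyltransferase gene, allowing selection of transduced cells with puromycin.

The dual tag is suited to immunodetection and to affinity purification of cyclin D3 and its associated proteins. The associated publication concerns regulation of D-type cyclins by the CRL4(AMBRA1) ubiquitin ligase, which suggests the mutant is used to study cyclin D3 regulation, although the record does not state the specific effect of T283A. The cloning sites used for the insert are also not recorded.
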