Addgene plasmid #172618: pMSCV-FLAG-2xSTREP-CCND3(T283A)-Puro
Purpose: Retroviral vector for the constitutive expression of FLAG-2xSTREP-tagged cyclin D3(T283A) and a puromycin resistance marker in mammalian cells
Depositing lab: Michele Pagano. Depositing organization: NYU Grossman School of Medicine. Publication: CRL4(AMBRA1) is a master regulator of D-type cyclins. Simoneschi D, Rona G, Zhou N, Jeong YT, Jiang S, Milletti G, Arbini AA, O'Sullivan A, Wang AA, Nithikasem S, Keegan S, Siu Y, Cianfanelli V, Maiani E, Nazio F, Cecconi F, Boccalatte F, Fenyo D, Jones DR, Busino L, Pagano M. Nature. 2021 Apr;592(7856):789-793. doi: 10.1038/s41586-021-03445-y. Epub 2021 Apr 14. PubMed 33854235.
Backbone
  Vector backbone: pMSCV-Puro
  Backbone manufacturer: Takara Bio
  Vector type: Mammalian Expression, Retroviral
  Selectable markers: Puromycin
Growth in bacteria
  Bacterial resistance: Ampicillin, 100 μg/mL
  Growth temperature: 37°C
  Growth strain: NEB Stable
  Copy number: High Copy
Gene/Insert
  Gene/Insert name: CCND3 (alt name: cyclin D3)
  Species: H. sapiens (human)
  Mutation: Thr283Ala
  Entrez Gene: CCND3
  Tag / fusion protein: FLAG-2xSTREP (N terminal on insert)
  Cloning method: Restriction Enzyme; 5′ cloning site Unknown (unknown if destroyed); 3′ cloning site Unknown (unknown if destroyed)
  Sequencing primers: 5′ CCCTTGAACCTCCTCGTTCGACC; 3′ GAGACGTGCTACTTCCATTTGTC
Terms and licenses: Academic/Nonprofit Terms; Industry Terms: Not Available to Industry
How to cite: pMSCV-FLAG-2xSTREP-CCND3(T283A)-Puro was a gift from Michele Pagano (Addgene plasmid # 172618 ; http://n2t.net/addgene:172618 ; RRID:Addgene_172618)
